>Addgene plasmid #214331 | pET28a_Caspase-4_sheep_catalytic domain | addgene full sequence | sequence record 426860 | Addgene NGS Result
ATATAGTTCCTCCTTTCAGCAAAAAACCCCTCAAGACCCGTTTAGAGGCCCCAAGGGGTTATGCTAGTTA
TTGCTCAGCGGTGGCAGCAGCCAACTCAGCTTCCTTTCGGGCTTTGTTAGCAGCCGGATCTCAGTGGTGG
TGGTGGTGGTGCTCGAGTGCGGCCGCTCAGTTGCCAGGAAAGAGGTAGAAATATCTTGTCATAGAGAGTC
TTTCAACAGTGGGCATCTGGGCTTTAACATTTGGTTTTTCAAATGATTGTTGTACCTTCCTAAATACTTC
CTCAAGGTGACAGCACCAAGCATATTTTTGGAAGCATGTGATGAGTCTTGTAATGAAGAGAGAACCTTTT
TTGATGTCTCTCCAGGACACATTATGTGGAGTTGAGGAACAGAAAGCAATGAAGTCCTTCTCCACGTGGG
TCTTGTAAACAGCATCCTCTTCCAGGTTCTCGGGTGACTGTGAAAAGCTGTCTGCCAAGGCTGCTGGAGA
GTCACTGACCCACAATTCCCCACGATTTGCACCTCTGCAGGCCTGGACAATGATGACTTTAGGTTTGTCC
TTTAGACTGAGGCAATTACGGTTGTTGAATGTCCGGAAGATGGTGTCATAAGGTAATACATCTGGTTCCT
CATCTCTGTGCATAGTCCCACAGATCCCATCCAGGATGCCATGAGACATGAATACCAAGAATGTACTGTC
TGAGGATTTGTGCTCTTCACGTGCAGCAAATTTCCACAGCACTGATTCCATGTCTCTGGCTGTGAGTTTC
TCTTCCACTTCCACAGTGTAGCCAAGACCCTCAAGCAGCTGCTTCATTCCAAGAATGTCAAGGTCAGCCC
CATTCCTGGGAGGCAGATGATCAAACTCTGTATTGCATATGATGAGAGCCAGACGAGTGCGGTCCTTTCT
TTCTTTTATTGGATATATCTCTCCAGCCCTTTCTTTACACAGTTTCAGGAATTCTTCATGAGGGCAAAGC
TTGAGGGTAGCGGCAGATCCTGCTGACTCATCTGGTCCAGCGGATCCGCCCTGAAAATACAGGTTTTCCA
TATGGCTGCCGCGCGGCACCAGGCCGCTGCTGTGATGATGATGATGATGGCTGCTGCCCATGGTATATCT
CCTTCTTAAAGTTAAACAAAATTATTTCTAGAGGGGAATTGTTATCCGCTCACAATTCCCCTATAGTGAG
TCGTATTAATTTCGCGGGATCGAGATCTCGATCCTCTACGCCGGACGCATCGTGGCCGGCATCACCGGCG
CCACAGGTGCGGTTGCTGGCGCCTATATCGCCGACATCACCGATGGGGAAGATCGGGCTCGCCACTTCGG
GCTCATGAGCGCTTGTTTCGGCGTGGGTATGGTGGCAGGCCCCGTGGCCGGGGGACTGTTGGGCGCCATC
TCCTTGCATGCACCATTCCTTGCGGCGGCGGTGCTCAACGGCCTCAACCTACTACTGGGCTGCTTCCTAA
TGCAGGAGTCGCATAAGGGAGAGCGTCGAGATCCCGGACACCATCGAATGGCGCAAAACCTTTCGCGGTA
TGGCATGATAGCGCCCGGAAGAGAGTCAATTCAGGGTGGTGAATGTGAAACCAGTAACGTTATACGATGT
CGCAGAGTATGCCGGTGTCTCTTATCAGACCGTTTCCCGCGTGGTGAACCAGGCCAGCCACGTTTCTGCG
AAAACGCGGGAAAAAGTGGAAGCGGCGATGGCGGAGCTGAATTACATTCCCAACCGCGTGGCACAACAAC
TGGCGGGCAAACAGTCGTTGCTGATTGGCGTTGCCACCTCCAGTCTGGCCCTGCACGCGCCGTCGCAAAT
TGTCGCGGCGATTAAATCTCGCGCCGATCAACTGGGTGCCAGCGTGGTGGTGTCGATGGTAGAACGAAGC
GGCGTCGAAGCCTGTAAAGCGGCGGTGCACAATCTTCTCGCGCAACGCGTCAGTGGGCTGATCATTAACT
ATCCGCTGGATGACCAGGATGCCATTGCTGTGGAAGCTGCCTGCACTAATGTTCCGGCGTTATTTCTTGA
TGTCTCTGACCAGACACCCATCAACAGTATTATTTTCTCCCATGAAGACGGTACGCGACTGGGCGTGGAG
CATCTGGTCGCATTGGGTCACCAGCAAATCGCGCTGTTAGCGGGCCCATTAAGTTCTGTCTCGGCGCGTC
TGCGTCTGGCTGGCTGGCATAAATATCTCACTCGCAATCAAATTCAGCCGATAGCGGAACGGGAAGGCGA
CTGGAGTGCCATGTCCGGTTTTCAACAAACCATGCAAATGCTGAATGAGGGCATCGTTCCCACTGCGATG
CTGGTTGCCAACGATCAGATGGCGCTGGGCGCAATGCGCGCCATTACCGAGTCCGGGCTGCGCGTTGGTG
CGGATATCTCGGTAGTGGGATACGACGATACCGAAGACAGCTCATGTTATATCCCGCCGTTAACCACCAT
CAAACAGGATTTTCGCCTGCTGGGGCAAACCAGCGTGGACCGCTTGCTGCAACTCTCTCAGGGCCAGGCG
GTGAAGGGCAATCAGCTGTTGCCCGTCTCACTGGTGAAAAGAAAAACCACCCTGGCGCCCAATACGCAAA
CCGCCTCTCCCCGCGCGTTGGCCGATTCATTAATGCAGCTGGCACGACAGGTTTCCCGACTGGAAAGCGG
GCAGTGAGCGCAACGCAATTAATGTAAGTTAGCTCACTCATTAGGCACCGGGATCTCGACCGATGCCCTT
GAGAGCCTTCAACCCAGTCAGCTCCTTCCGGTGGGCGCGGGGCATGACTATCGTCGCCGCACTTATGACT
GTCTTCTTTATCATGCAACTCGTAGGACAGGTGCCGGCAGCGCTCTGGGTCATTTTCGGCGAGGACCGCT
TTCGCTGGAGCGCGACGATGATCGGCCTGTCGCTTGCGGTATTCGGAATCTTGCACGCCCTCGCTCAAGC
CTTCGTCACTGGTCCCGCCACCAAACGTTTCGGCGAGAAGCAGGCCATTATCGCCGGCATGGCGGCCCCA
CGGGTGCGCATGATCGTGCTCCTGTCGTTGAGGACCCGGCTAGGCTGGCGGGGTTGCCTTACTGGTTAGC
AGAATGAATCACCGATACGCGAGCGAACGTGAAGCGACTGCTGCTGCAAAACGTCTGCGACCTGAGCAAC
AACATGAATGGTCTTCGGTTTCCGTGTTTCGTAAAGTCTGGAAACGCGGAAGTCAGCGCCCTGCACCATT
ATGTTCCGGATCTGCATCGCAGGATGCTGCTGGCTACCCTGTGGAACACCTACATCTGTATTAACGAAGC
GCTGGCATTGACCCTGAGTGATTTTTCTCTGGTCCCGCCGCATCCATACCGCCAGTTGTTTACCCTCACA
ACGTTCCAGTAACCGGGCATGTTCATCATCAGTAACCCGTATCGTGAGCATCCTCTCTCGTTTCATCGGT
ATCATTACCCCCATGAACAGAAATCCCCCTTACACGGAGGCATCAGTGACCAAACAGGAAAAAACCGCCC
TTAACATGGCCCGCTTTATCAGAAGCCAGACATTAACGCTTCTGGAGAAACTCAACGAGCTGGACGCGGA
TGAACAGGCAGACATCTGTGAATCGCTTCACGACCACGCTGATGAGCTTTACCGCAGCTGCCTCGCGCGT
TTCGGTGATGACGGTGAAAACCTCTGACACATGCAGCTCCCGGAGACGGTCACAGCTTGTCTGTAAGCGG
ATGCCGGGAGCAGACAAGCCCGTCAGGGCGCGTCAGCGGGTGTTGGCGGGTGTCGGGGCGCAGCCATGAC
CCAGTCACGTAGCGATAGCGGAGTGTATACTGGCTTAACTATGCGGCATCAGAGCAGATTGTACTGAGAG
TGCACCATTGCGGTGTGAAATACCGCACAGATGCGTAAGGAGAAAATACCGCATCAGGCGCTCTTCCGCT
TCCTCGCTCACTGACTCGCTGCGCTCGGTCGTTCGGCTGCGGCGAGCGGTATCAGCTCACTCAAAGGCGG
TAATACGGTTATCCACAGAATCAGGGGATAACGCAGGAAAGAACATGTGAGCAAAAGGCCAGCAAAAGGC
CAGGAACCGTAAAAAGGCCGCGTTGCTGGCGTTTTTCCATAGGCTCCGCCCCCCTGACGAGCATCACAAA
AATCGACGCTCAAGTCAGAGGTGGCGAAACCCGACAGGACTATAAAGATACCAGGCGTTTCCCCCTGGAA
GCTCCCTCGTGCGCTCTCCTGTTCCGACCCTGCCGCTTACCGGATACCTGTCCGCCTTTCTCCCTTCGGG
AAGCGTGGCGCTTTCTCATAGCTCACGCTGTAGGTATCTCAGTTCGGTGTAGGTCGTTCGCTCCAAGCTG
GGCTGTGTGCACGAACCCCCCGTTCAGCCCGACCGCTGCGCCTTATCCGGTAACTATCGTCTTGAGTCCA
ACCCGGTAAGACACGACTTATCGCCACTGGCAGCAGCCACTGGTAACAGGATTAGCAGAGCGAGGTATGT
AGGCGGTGCTACAGAGTTCTTGAAGTGGTGGCCTAACTACGGCTACACTAGAAGGACAGTATTTGGTATC
TGCGCTCTGCTGAAGCCAGTTACCTTCGGAAAAAGAGTTGGTAGCTCTTGATCCGGCAAACAAACCACCG
CTGGTAGCGGTGGTTTTTTTGTTTGCAAGCAGCAGATTACGCGCAGAAAAAAAGGATCTCAAGAAGATCC
TTTGATCTTTTCTACGGGGTCTGACGCTCAGTGGAACGAAAACTCACGTTAAGGGATTTTGGTCATGAAC
AATAAAACTGTCTGCTTACATAAACAGTAATACAAGGGGTGTTATGAGCCATATTCAACGGGAAACGTCT
TGCTCTAGGCCGCGATTAAATTCCAACATGGATGCTGATTTATATGGGTATAAATGGGCTCGCGATAATG
TCGGGCAATCAGGTGCGACAATCTATCGATTGTATGGGAAGCCCGATGCGCCAGAGTTGTTTCTGAAACA
TGGCAAAGGTAGCGTTGCCAATGATGTTACAGATGAGATGGTCAGACTAAACTGGCTGACGGAATTTATG
CCTCTTCCGACCATCAAGCATTTTATCCGTACTCCTGATGATGCATGGTTACTCACCACTGCGATCCCCG
GGAAAACAGCATTCCAGGTATTAGAAGAATATCCTGATTCAGGTGAAAATATTGTTGATGCGCTGGCAGT
GTTCCTGCGCCGGTTGCATTCGATTCCTGTTTGTAATTGTCCTTTTAACAGCGATCGCGTATTTCGTCTC
GCTCAGGCGCAATCACGAATGAATAACGGTTTGGTTGATGCGAGTGATTTTGATGACGAGCGTAATGGCT
GGCCTGTTGAACAAGTCTGGAAAGAAATGCATAAACTTTTGCCATTCTCACCGGATTCAGTCGTCACTCA
TGGTGATTTCTCACTTGATAACCTTATTTTTGACGAGGGGAAATTAATAGGTTGTATTGATGTTGGACGA
GTCGGAATCGCAGACCGATACCAGGATCTTGCCATCCTATGGAACTGCCTCGGTGAGTTTTCTCCTTCAT
TACAGAAACGGCTTTTTCAAAAATATGGTATTGATAATCCTGATATGAATAAATTGCAGTTTCATTTGAT
GCTCGATGAGTTTTTCTAAGAATTAATTCATGAGCGGATACATATTTGAATGTATTTAGAAAAATAAACA
AATAGGGGTTCCGCGCACATTTCCCCGAAAAGTGCCACCTAAATTGTAAGCGTTAATATTTTGTTAAAAT
TCGCGTTAAATTTTTGTTAAATCAGCTCATTTTTTAACCAATAGGCCGAAATCGGCAAAATCCCTTATAA
ATCAAAAGAATAGACCGAGATAGGGT
[37 nt withheld, positions 5837-5873]
AAAGAACGTGGACTCCAACGTCAAAGG
[49 nt withheld, positions 5901-5949]
T
[91 nt withheld, positions 5951-6041]
G
[124 nt withheld, positions 6043-6166]
CCCATTCGCCAATCCGG
Features (pLannotate 1.2.2; 22 found; start..end, strand, type, name):
     20..67      -  terminator     T7 terminator: transcription terminator for bacteriophage T7 RNA polymerase
     75..124     -  CDS            SET1 (fragment): solubility-enhancement tag derived from T7 phage gene 10B
    134..151     -  CDS            9xHis (fragment): 9xHis affinity tag
    170..1021    -  CDS            CASP13 (fragment): CASPD_BOVIN - Experimental evidence at protein level: Swiss-Prot protein existence level 1. Involved in the activation cascade of caspases responsible for apoptosis execution. Might function by either activating some proteins required for cell death or inactivating proteins necessary for cell survival. From Bos taurus (Bovine).
   1028..1048    -  CDS            TEV site: tobacco etch virus (TEV) protease recognition and cleavage site
   1055..1072    -  CDS            thrombin site: thrombin recognition and cleavage site
   1083..1099    -  CDS            capTEV™ (fragment): composite tag for in vivo biotinylation, TEV protease cleavage, and 6xHis tagging
   1118..1140    -  RBS            RBS: efficient ribosome binding site from bacteriophage T7 gene 10 (Olins and Rangwala, 1989)
   1155..1179    -  protein_bind   lac operator: The lac repressor binds to the lac operator to inhibit transcription in E. coli. This inhibition can be relieved by adding lactose or isopropyl-β-D-thiogalactopyranoside (IPTG). lac repressor encoded by lacI
   1180..1198    -  promoter       T7 promoter: promoter for bacteriophage T7 RNA polymerase
   1220..1499    +  CDS            TcR (fragment): tetracycline efflux protein; tet; confers resistance to tetracycline
   1507..1584    +  promoter       lacI promoter: lacI
   1585..2667    +  CDS            lacI: lac repressor; lacI; The lac repressor binds to the lac operator to inhibit transcription in E. coli. This inhibition can be relieved by adding lactose or isopropyl-β-D-thiogalactopyranoside (IPTG).
   2680..2701    +  protein_bind   CAP binding site: CAP binding activates transcription in the presence of cAMP. E. coli catabolite activator protein
   2716..3007    +  CDS            TcR (fragment): tetracycline efflux protein; tet; confers resistance to tetracycline
   3079..3459    -  CDS            YPB1_ECOLX: Protein predicted: Swiss-Prot protein existence level 4. From Escherichia coli.
   3476..3667    +  CDS            rop: Rop protein, which maintains plasmids at low copy number; rop
   3769..3908    +  misc_feature   bom: basis of mobility region from pBR322
   4094..4682    -  rep_origin     ori: high-copy-number ColE1/pMB1/pBR322/pUC origin of replication
   4804..5619    +  CDS            KanR: aminoglycoside phosphotransferase; aph(3')-Ia; confers resistance to kanamycin in bacteria or G418 (Geneticin®) in eukaryotes
   5628..5685    -  promoter       AmpR promoter (fragment): bla
   5738..6166    -  rep_origin     f1 ori (sequence partly withheld): f1 bacteriophage origin of replication; arrow indicates direction of (+) strand synthesis
