[The description below was written by a language model from this plasmid's Addgene catalogue record and pLannotate feature annotations shown in this document.]
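Description:
pET28a_Caspase-4_sheep_catalytic domain is a bacterial expression plasmid built on the pET28a backbone for overproducing the enzymatic domain of sheep (Ovis aries) caspase-4 in E. coli. It replicates from a ColE1/pBR322-type origin accompanied by the rop gene and the bom mobility region. The catalogue lists it as high copy, although rop normally moderates copy number. Selection is with kanamycin through the aph(3')-Ia (KanR) gene. An f1 phage origin is also present, along with short tetracycline-resistance gene fragments that are non-functional backbone remnants.

The CASP4 insert was cloned between BamHI and NotI sites, both retained, downstream of a T7 promoter, lac operator and the T7 gene 10 ribosome binding site, and it is followed by the T7 terminator. A plasmid-borne lacI gene supplies the repressor, so transcription stays low until IPTG induction in a host that provides T7 RNA polymerase. The automated annotation labels the roughly 850 bp coding region as a fragment of bovine caspase-13. This reflects the closest database homologue of the ruminant caspase-4 sequence rather than a different insert.

At the N terminus the protein carries a His tag, detected only as a short tag fragment, then the vector's thrombin site and a TEV protease site. The tag can therefore be used for metal-affinity purification and then cleaved off. A downstream His-tag sequence from the vector is also annotated, but the record does not state whether it is translated. The stated purpose is bacterial protein overexpression, and the associated publication concerns structural study of cytokine cleavage by caspase-4.
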