Addgene plasmid #214331: pET28a_Caspase-4_sheep_catalytic domain
Purpose: Protein overexpression in bacteria
Depositing lab: Jonathan Kagan. Depositing organization: Boston Children's Hospital. Publication: Structural insights into cytokine cleavage by inflammatory caspase-4. Devant P, Dong Y, Mintseris J, Ma W, Gygi SP, Wu H, Kagan JC. Nature. 2023 Dec;624(7991):451-459. doi: 10.1038/s41586-023-06751-9. Epub 2023 Nov 22. PubMed 37993712.
Backbone
  Vector backbone: pET28a
  Backbone size w/o insert (bp): 5400
  Vector type: Bacterial Expression
Growth in bacteria
  Bacterial resistance: Kanamycin, 50 μg/mL
  Growth temperature: 37°C
  Growth strain: DH5alpha
  Copy number: High Copy
Gene/Insert
  Gene/Insert name: CASP4 (alt name: Caspase-4 enzymatic domain)
  Species: Ovies aries (sheep)
  Promoter: T7
  Tag / fusion protein: His-TEV (N terminal on insert)
  Cloning method: Restriction Enzyme; 5′ cloning site BamHI (not destroyed); 3′ cloning site NotI (not destroyed)
  Sequencing primers: 5′ T7-fwd; 3′ T7-term
Terms and licenses: Academic/Nonprofit Terms; Industry Terms: Not Available to Industry
How to cite: pET28a_Caspase-4_sheep_catalytic domain was a gift from Jonathan Kagan (Addgene plasmid # 214331 ; http://n2t.net/addgene:214331 ; RRID:Addgene_214331)
