>Addgene plasmid #214331 | pET28a_Caspase-4_sheep_catalytic domain | depositor partial sequence | sequence record 418082 | insert
GGATCCGCTGGACCAGATGAGTCAGCAGGATCTGCCGCTACCCTCAAGCTTTGCCCTCATGAAGAATTCC
TGAAACTGTGTAAAGAAAGGGCTGGAGAGATATATCCAATAAAAGAAAGAAAGGACCGCACTCGTCTGGC
TCTCATCATATGCAATACAGAGTTTGATCATCTGCCTCCCAGGAATGGGGCTGACCTTGACATTCTTGGA
ATGAAGCAGCTGCTTGAGGGTCTTGGCTACACTGTGGAAGTGGAAGAGAAACTCACAGCCAGAGACATGG
AATCAGTGCTGTGGAAATTTGCTGCACGTGAAGAGCACAAATCCTCAGACAGTACATTCTTGGTATTCAT
GTCTCATGGCATCCTGGATGGGATCTGTGGGACTATGCACAGAGATGAGGAACCAGATGTATTACCTTAT
GACACCATCTTCCGGACATTCAACAACCGTAATTGCCTCAGTCTAAAGGACAAACCTAAAGTCATCATTG
TCCAGGCCTGCAGAGGTGCAAATCGTGGGGAATTGTGGGTCAGTGACTCTCCAGCAGCCTTGGCAGACAG
CTTTTCACAGTCACCCGAGAACCTGGAAGAGGATGCTGTTTACAAGACCCACGTGGAGAAGGACTTCATT
GCTTTCTGTTCCTCAACTCCACATAATGTGTCCTGGAGAGACATCAAAAAAGGTTCTCTCTTCATTACAA
GACTCATCACATGCTTCCAAAAATATGCTTGGTGCTGTCACCTTGAGGAAGTATTTAGGAAGGTACAACA
ATCATTTGAAAAACCAAATGTTAAAGCCCAGATGCCCACTGTTGAAAGACTCTCTATGACAAGATATTTC
TACCTCTTTCCTGGCAACTGA
